>Addgene plasmid #235890 | pME_Cp_0_5a_008_mCerulean | addgene full sequence | sequence record 469958 | Addgene NGS Result
GGTCTCAGCTTTAGTTTCTAAAGGTGAAGAATTATTCACTGGTGTTGTACCAATTTTAGTTGAATTAGAT
GGTGATGTTAACGGTCACAAATTCTCTGTTTCAGGTGAAGGTGAAGGTGATGCTACATACGGTAAATTAA
CATTAAAATTCATTTGTACTACAGGTAAATTACCAGTACCATGGCCAACATTAGTTACAACTTTAACTTG
GGGTGTACAATGTTTCGCTCGTTACCCAGATCACATGAAACAACACGATTTTTTCAAATCAGCTATGCCT
GAAGGTTACGTACAAGAACGTACTATTTTTTTCAAAGACGATGGTAACTACAAAACACGTGCTGAAGTTA
AATTCGAAGGTGATACATTAGTAAACCGTATTGAATTAAAAGGTATTGACTTCAAAGAAGATGGTAACAT
TTTAGGTCACAAATTAGAATACAACGCTATTTCTGATAACGTTTACATTACAGCTGACAAACAAAAAAAC
GGTATTAAAGCTAACTTCAAAATTCGTCACAACATTGAAGATGGTTCAGTTCAATTAGCTGATCACTACC
AACAAAACACTCCAATTGGTGATGGTCCAGTATTATTACCTGATAACCACTACTTATCTACTCAATCAAA
ATTATCTAAAGATCCAAACGAAAAACGTGATCACATGGTATTATTAGAATTCGTAACTGCTGCTGGTATT
ACTTTAGGTATGGATGAATTATACAAAGGGTACGAGACCCTGCAGTCCGGCAAAAAAGGGCAAGGTGTCA
CCACCCTGCCCTTTTTCTTTAAAACCGAAAAGATTACTTCGCGTTATGCAGGCTTCCTCGCTCACTGACT
CGCTGCGCTCGGTCGTTCGGCTGCGGCGAGCGGTATCAGCTCACTCAAAGGCGGTAATACGGTTATCCAC
AGAATCAGGGGATAACGCAGGAAAGAACATGTGAGCAAAAGGCCAGCAAAAGGCCAGGAACCGTAAAAAG
GCCGCGTTGCTGGCGTTTTTCCACAGGCTCCGCCCCCCTGACGAGCATCACAAAAATCGACGCTCAAGTC
AGAGGTGGCGAAACCCGACAGGACTATAAAGATACCAGGCGTTTCCCCCTGGAAGCTCCCTCGTGCGCTC
TCCTGTTCCGACCCTGCCGCTTACCGGATACCTGTCCGCCTTTCTCCCTTCGGGAAGCGTGGCGCTTTCT
CATAGCTCACGCTGTAGGTATCTCAGTTCGGTGTAGGTCGTTCGCTCCAAGCTGGGCTGTGTGCACGAAC
CCCCCGTTCAGCCCGACCGCTGCGCCTTATCCGGTAACTATCGTCTTGAGTCCAACCCGGTAAGACACGA
CTTATCGCCACTGGCAGCAGCCACTGGTAACAGGATTAGCAGAGCGAGGTATGTAGGCGGTGCTACAGAG
TTCTTGAAGTGGTGGCCTAACTACGGCTACACTAGAAGAACAGTATTTGGTATCTGCGCTCTGCTGAAGC
CAGTTACCTTCGGAAAAAGAGTTGGTAGCTCTTGATCCGGCAAACAAACCACCGCTGGTAGCGGTGGTTT
TTTTGTTTGCAAGCAGCAGATTACGCGCAGAAAAAAAGGATCTCAAGAAGATCCTTTGATCTTTTCTACG
GGGTCTGACGCTCAGTGGAACGAAAACTCACGTTAAGGGATTTTGGTCATGAGATTATCAAAAAGGATCT
TCACCTAGATCCTTTTAAATTAAAAATGAAGTTTTAAATCAATCTAAAGTATATATGAGTAAACTTGGTC
TGACAGCTCGAGGCTTGGATTCTCACCAATAAAAAACGCCCGGCGGCAACCGAGCGTTCTGAACAAATCC
AGATGGAGTTCTGAGGTCATTACTGGATCTATCAACAGGAGTCCAAGCGAGCTCGATATCAAATTACGCC
CCGCCCTGCCACTCATCGCAGTACTGTTGTAATTCATTAAGCATTCTGCCGACATGGAAGCCATCACAAA
CGGCATGATGAACCTGAATCGCCAGCGGCATCAGCACCTTGTCGCCTTGCGTATAATATTTGCCCATGGT
GAAAACGGGGGCGAAGAAGTTGTCCATATTGGCCACGTTTAAATCAAAACTGGTGAAACTCACCCAGGGA
TTGGCTGAGACGAAAAACATATTCTCAATAAACCCTTTAGGGAAATAGGCCAGGTTTTCACCGTAACACG
CCACATCTTGCGAATATATGTGTAGAAACTGCCGGAAATCGTCGTGGTATTCACTCCAGAGCGATGAAAA
CGTTTCAGTTTGCTCATGGAAAACGGTGTAACAAGGGTGAACACTATCCCATATCACCAGCTCACCGTCT
TTCATTGCCATACGAAATTCCGGATGAGCATTCATCAGGCGGGCAAGAATGTGAATAAAGGCCGGATAAA
ACTTGTGCTTATTTTTCTTTACGGTCTTTAAAAAGGCCGTAATATCCAGCTGAACGGTCTGGTTATAGGT
ACATTGAGCAACTGACTGAAATGCCTCAAAATGTTCTTTACGATGCCATTGGGATATATCAACGGTGGTA
TATCCAGTGATTTTTTTCTCCATTTTAGCTTCCTTAGCTCCTGAAAATCTCGATAACTCAAAAAATACGC
CCGGTAGTGATCTTATTTCATTATGGTGAAAGTTGGAACCTCTTACGTGCCCGATCAACTCGAGTGCCAC
CTGACGTCTAAGAAACCATTATTATCATGACATTAACCTATAAAAATAGGCGTATCACGAGGCAGAATTT
CAGATAAAAAAAATCCTTAGCTTTCGCTAAGGATGATTTCTGGAATTC
Features (pLannotate 1.2.2; 7 found; start..end, strand, type, name):
     11..727     +  CDS            mCerulean: mCerulean is a basic (constitutively fluorescent) cyan fluorescent protein published in 2005, derived from Aequorea victoria. It is reported to be a very rapidly-maturing monomer.
    746..803     +  terminator     his operon terminator: This putative transcriptin terminator from the E. coli his operon has a 2-bp deletion introduced during synthesis. Its efficiency has not been determined.
    998..1586    -  rep_origin     ori: high-copy-number ColE1/pMB1/pBR322/pUC origin of replication
   1769..1863    -  terminator     lambda t0 terminator: transcription terminator from phage lambda
   1887..2543    -  CDS            cat: CAT_ECOLX - Experimental evidence at protein level: Swiss-Prot protein existence level 1. This enzyme is an effector of chloramphenicol resistance in bacteria. From Escherichia coli. This protein is used as a marker in many commonly used cloning vectors, such as pACYC184.
   2544..2641    -  promoter       cat promoter: promoter of the E. coli cat gene encoding chloramphenicol acetyltransferase
   2727..2770    -  terminator     bacterial terminator: putative bacterial transcription terminator
