[The description below was written by a language model from this plasmid's Addgene catalogue record and pLannotate feature annotations shown in this document.]
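Description:
pME_Cp_0_5a_008_mCerulean is a small (about 2.8 kb) synthetic-biology part plasmid from a modular cloning toolkit developed for engineering the chloroplast of Chlamydomonas. It is built on the pME_Cp_UAV_GFP acceptor backbone, into which the part was inserted using BsaI, a Type IIS enzyme typical of Golden Gate assembly; the record notes that the BsaI sites used for cloning were destroyed in the process. The plasmid is maintained in E. coli at high copy through a ColE1/pUC-type origin of replication. It is selected with chloramphenicol via a cat (chloramphenicol acetyltransferase) gene driven by its native cat promoter and followed by the phage lambda t0 terminator. Additional bacterial terminators, including a his operon terminator just downstream of the insert and a putative terminator at the other end of the backbone, flank the cloning region and probably insulate it from read-through transcription.

The payload is a roughly 725 bp insert encoding mCerulean, a monomeric, rapidly maturing cyan fluorescent protein derived from Aequorea victoria GFP. It is formatted as a C-terminal tag part. No promoter, ribosome-binding element or 3' UTR is annotated with the coding sequence, so this plasmid stores a single part and is not an expression construct in itself. The name suggests a level 0 part occupying a "5a" position in the toolkit's assembly syntax, although the record does not define that nomenclature. The expected use is to combine it with promoter, coding sequence and terminator parts in higher-level assemblies, giving proteins of interest a C-terminal cyan fluorescent fusion for localisation or expression readouts.
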