Addgene plasmid #235890: pME_Cp_0_5a_008_mCerulean
Purpose: mCerulean C-tag
Depositing lab: Tobias Erb. Depositing organization: Max Planck Institute for Terrestrial Microbiology. Publication: A modular high-throughput approach for advancing synthetic biology in the chloroplast of Chlamydomonas. Inckemann RM, Chotel T, Burgis M, Brinkmann CK, Andreas L, Baumann J, Sharma P, Klose M, Barrett J, Ries F, Paczia N, Glatter T, Mackinder LCM, Willmund F, Erb TJ. Nat Plants. 2025 Nov;11(11):2332-2349. doi: 10.1038/s41477-025-02126-2. Epub 2025 Nov 3. PubMed 41184475.
Backbone
  Vector backbone: pME_Cp_UAV_GFP
  Backbone size w/o insert (bp): 2101
  Vector type: Synthetic Biology
Growth in bacteria
  Bacterial resistance: Chloramphenicol, 25 μg/mL
  Growth temperature: 37°C
  Growth strain: DH5alpha
  Copy number: High Copy
Gene/Insert
  Gene/Insert name: mCerulean C-tag
  Species: Aequoria victoria
  Insert size (bp): 725
  Cloning method: Restriction Enzyme; 5′ cloning site BsaI (destroyed during cloning); 3′ cloning site BsaI (destroyed during cloning)
  Sequencing primers: 5′ CGTATCACGAGGCAGAATTTC; 3′ CCTGCATAACGCGAAGTAATC
Terms and licenses: Academic/Nonprofit Terms; Industry Terms: Not Available to Industry
Depositor comments: Please visit https://doi.org/10.1101/2024.05.08.593163 for bioRxiv preprint.
How to cite: pME_Cp_0_5a_008_mCerulean was a gift from Tobias Erb (Addgene plasmid # 235890 ; http://n2t.net/addgene:235890 ; RRID:Addgene_235890)
